>Addgene plasmid #238278 | CFP-LacI-NUT | addgene full sequence | sequence record 487105 | Addgene NGS Result
TAGTTATTACTGTGGAATGTGTGTCAGTTAGGGTGTGGAAAGTCCCCAGGCTCCCCAGCAGGCAGAAGTA
TGCAAAGCATGCATCTCAATTAGTCAGCAACCAGGTGTGGAAAGTCCCCAGGCTCCCCAGCAGGCAGAAG
TATGCAAAGCATGCATCTCAATTAGTCAGCAACCATAGTCCCGCCCCTAACTCCGCCCATCCCGCCCCTA
ACTCCGCCCAGTTCCGCCCATTCTCCGCCCCATGGCTGACTAATTTTTTTTATTTATGCAGAGGCCGAGG
CCGCCTCGGCCTCTGAGCTATTCCAGAAGTAGTGAGGAGGCTTTTTTGGAGGCCTAGGCTTTTGCAAAAA
GCTAGCGCTACCGGTCGCCACCATGGTGAGCAAGGGCGAGGAGCTGTTCACCGGGGTGGTGCCCATCCTG
GTCGAGCTGGACGGCGACGTAAACGGCCACAAGTTCAGCGTGTCCGGCGAGGGCGAGGGCGATGCCACCT
ACGGCAAGCTGACCCTGAAGTTCATCTGCACCACCGGCAAGCTGCCCGTGCCCTGGCCCACCCTCGTGAC
CACCCTGACCTGGGGCGTGCAGTGCTTCAGCCGCTACCCCGACCACATGAAGCAGCACGACTTCTTCAAG
TCCGCCATGCCCGAAGGCTACGTCCAGGAGCGCACCATCTTCTTCAAGGACGACGGCAACTACAAGACCC
GCGCCGAGGTGAAGTTCGAGGGCGACACCCTGGTGAACCGCATCGAGCTGAAGGGCATCGACTTCAAGGA
GGACGGCAACATCCTGGGGCACAAGCTGGAGTACAACTACATCAGCCACAACGTCTATATCACCGCCGAC
AAGCAGAAGAACGGCATCAAGGCCAACTTCAAGATCCGCCACAACATCGAGGACGGCAGCGTGCAGCTCG
CCGACCACTACCAGCAGAACACCCCCATCGGCGACGGCCCCGTGCTGCTGCCCGACAACCACTACCTGAG
CACCCAGTCCGCCCTGAGCAAAGACCCCAACGAGAAGCGCGATCACATGGTCCTGCTGGAGTTCGTGACC
GCCGCCGGGATCACTCTCGGCATGGACGAGCTGTACAAGTCCGGACTCAGATCCATGGTGAAACCAGTAA
CGTTATACGATGTCGCAGAGTATGCCGGTGTCTCTTATCAGACCGTTTCCCGCGTGGTGAACCAGGCCAG
CCACGTTTCTGCGAAAACGCGGGAAAAAGTGGAAGCGGCGATGGCGGAGCTGAATTACATTCCCAACCGC
GTGGCACAACAACTGGCGGGCAAACAGTCGTTGCTGATTGGCGTTGCCACCTCCAGTCTGGCCCTGCACG
CGCCGTCGCAAATTGTCGCGGCGATTAAATCTCGCGCCGATCAACTGGGTGCCAGCGTGGTGGTGTCGAT
GGTAGAACGAAGCGGCGTCGAAGCCTGTAAAGCGGCGGTGCACAATCTTCTCGCGCAACGCGTCAGTGGG
CTGATCATTAACTATCCGCTGGATGACCAGGATGCCATTGCTGTGGAAGCTGCCTGCACTAATGTTCCGG
CGTTATTTCTTGATGTCTCTGACCAGACACCCATCAACAGTATTATTTTCTCCCATGAAGACGGTACGCG
ACTGGGCGTGGAGCATCTGGTCGCATTGGGTCACCAGCAAATCGCGCTGTTAGCGGGCCCATTAAGTTCT
GTCTCGGCGCGTCTGCGTCTGGCTGGCTGGCATAAATATCTCACTCGCAATCAAATTCAGCCGATAGCGG
AACGGGAAGGCGACTGGAGTGCCATGTCCGGTTTTCAACAAACCATGCAAATGCTGAATGAGGGCATCGT
TCCCACTGCGATGCTGGTTGCCAACGATCAGATGGCGCTGGGCGCAATGCGCGCCATTACCGAGTCCGGG
CTGCGCGTTGGTGCGGATATCTCGGTAGTGGGATACGACGATACCGAAGACAGCTCATGTTATATCCCGC
CGTTAACCACCATCAAACAGGATTTTCGCCTGCTGGGGCAAACCAGCGTGGACCGCTTGCTGCAACTCTC
TCAGGGCCAGGCGGTGAAGGGCAATCAGCTGTTGCCCGTCTCACTGGTGAAAAGAAAAACCACCCTGGCG
CCCAATACGCAAACCGCCTCTCCCCGCGCGTTGGCCGATTCATTAATGCAGCTGGCACGACAGGTTTCCC
GAAGCAGCCTGAGGCCTCCTAAGAAGAAGAGGAAGGTTGGTGCACCGGGTTCTGCGGGTTCTGCCGCAGG
TGGATCCGCGATCGCCGCATCTGCATTGCCGGGACCGGATATGAGCATGAAACCTAGTGCCGCCCTGTCT
CCATCCCCTGCACTTCCCTTTCTCCCACCAACTTCTGACCCACCAGACCACCCACCCAGGGAGCCACCTC
CACAGCCCATCATGCCTTCAGTATTCTCTCCAGACAACCCTCTGATGCTCTCTGCTTTCCCCAGCTCACT
GTTGGTGACAGGGGACGGGGGCCCTTGCCTCAGTGGGGCTGGGGCTGGCAAGGTCATTGTCAAAGTCAAG
ACAGAAGGGGGGTCAGCTGAGCCCTCTCAAACTCAGAACTTTATCCTTACTCAGACTGCCCTCAATTCGA
CTGCCCCGGGCACTCCCTGTGGAGGCCTTGAGGGTCCTGCACCTCCATTTGTGACAGCATCTAATGTGAA
GACCATTCTGCCCTCTAAGGCTGTTGGTGTCAGCCAGGAGGGTCCTCCAGGCCTTCCGCCTCAGCCTCCA
CCACCAGTTGCTCAACTGGTCCCCATTGTGCCCCTGGAAAAAGCTTGGCCAGGGCCACATGGGACAACCG
GGGAAGGAGGTCCTGTGGCCACTCTATCCAAGCCTTCCCTAGGTGACCGCTCCAAAATTTCCAAGGACGT
TTATGAGAACTTCCGTCAGTGGCAGCGTTACAAAGCCTTGGCCCGGAGGCACCTATCCCAGAGTCCTGAC
ACAGAAGCTCTTTCCTGTTTTCTTATCCCAGTGCTTCGTTCCCTGGCCCGGCTGAAGCCCACTATGACCC
TGGAGGAGGGACTGCCATTGGCTGTGCAGGAGTGGGAGCACACCAGCAACTTTGACCGGATGATCTTTTA
TGAGATGGCAGAAAGGTTCATGGAGTTTGAGGCTGAGGAGATGCAGATTCAGAACACACAGCTGATGAAT
GGGTCTCAGGGCCTGTCTCCTGCAACCCCTTTGAAACTTGATCCTCTAGGGCCCCTGGCCTCTGAGGTTT
GCCAGCAGCCAGTGTACATTCCGAAGAAGGCAGCTTCTAAAACAAGAGCTCCTCGCCGGCGTCAGCGTAA
AGCCCAGAGACCTCCTGCTCCTGAGGCACCCAAGGAGATCCCACCAGAAGCTGTGAAGGAGTATGTTGAC
ATCATGGAATGGCTGGTGGGGACTCACTTGGCCACTGGGGAGTCAGATGGAAAACAAGAGGAAGAAGGGC
AGCAGCAGGAGGAGGAAGGGATGTATCCAGATCCAGGTCTCCTGAGCTACATCAATGAGCTGTGTTCTCA
GAAGGTCTTTGTCTCCAAGGTGGAGGCTGTCATTCACCCTCAATTTCTGGCAGATCTGCTGTCCCCAGAA
AAACAGAGAGATCCCTTGGCCTTAATTGAGGAGCTAGAGCAAGAAGAAGGACTCACTCTTGCCCAGCTGG
TCCAGAAGCGACTCATGGCCTTGGAAGAGGAGGAAGATGCAGAGGCGCCTCCAAGTTTCAGTGGCGCTCA
GTTGGACTCAAGTCCTTCTGGTTCTGTTGAGGATGAAGATGGGGATGGGCGGCTTCGGCCCTCACCTGGG
CTTCAGGGGGCTGGGGGCGCCGCTTGCCTTGGAAAGGTTTCTTCTTCAGGAAAACGGGCAAGAGAAGTGC
ATGGTGGGCAGGAGCAAGCCCTAGATAGCCCCAGAGGGATGCACAGGGATGGGAACACTCTGCCATCCCC
CAGCAGCTGGGACCTGCAGCCAGAACTTGCAGCTCCACAGGGAACTCCGGGACCCTTGGGTGTGGAGAGG
AGAGGGTCTGGGAAGGTTATAAACCAGGTATCTCTACATCAGGATGGCCATCTAGGAGGCGCTGGGCCTC
CTGGGCACTGCCTGGTGGCTGATAGGACTTCAGAGGCTCTGCCCCTTTGTTGGCAGGGAGGCTTCCAGCC
TGAGAGCACTCCCAGTTTGGATGCTGGACTTGCAGAGCTGGCTCCTCTGCAAGGACAAGGGTTAGAAAAG
CAAGTCCTGGGATTGCAGAAAGGACAACAAACAGGGGGTCGTGGAGTGCTTCCTCAAGGGAAGGAGCCTT
TAGCAGTGCCCTGGGAAGGCTCTTCAGGAGCCATGTGGGGAGATGACAGAGGTACCCCCATGGCTCAGAG
TTATGATCAGAATCCTTCCCCTAGAGCAGCTGGGGAGAGGGACGATGTCTGTCTCAGCCCAGGAGTTTGG
CTGAGCAGTGAGATGGATGCTGTAGGCTTGGAGCTGCCTGTACAAATAGAGGAGGTCATAGAGAGCTTCC
AAGTTGAGAAGTGTGTAACTGAGTATCAGGAAGGCTGCCAGGGACTGGGCTCCAGGGGCAACATTTCCCT
GGGTCCTGGAGAAACCCTAGTACCTGGGGATACGGAGAGCAGTGTGATTCCCTGTGGAGGCACAGTTGCG
GCAGCTGCCCTAGAAAAGAGAAACTATTGCAGCTTGCCAGGACCTTTGAGGGCCAACAGCCCACCCTTGA
GGTCCAAAGAAAATCAAGAACAGAGCTGTGAAACCGTAGGGCATCCCAGTGATCTGTGGGCAGAAGGCTG
CTTCCCATTGCTAGAAAGTGGTGATTCCACACTGGGGTCTTCCAAAGAAACCCTTCCACCCACATGCCAA
GGCAATCTCCTTATCATGGGGACTGAGGATGCCTCCTCCTTGCCTGAAGCCAGTCAAGAGGCAGGGAGCA
GAGGCAATTCCTTTTCTCCTCTGTTGGAAACCATAGAACCTGTCAACATACTAGATGTTAAAGATGACTG
TGGCCTCCAACTAAGGGTCAGCGAGGACACCTGCCCACTGAATGTTCATTCTTATGACCCCCAAGGAGAA
GGCAGGGTGGATCCTGATCTGTCCAAGCCTAAAAACCTTGCTCCTTTACAAGAGAGTCAGGAGTCTTACA
CAACTGGGACTCCCAAAGCAACATCTTCTCACCAGGGCCTTGGAAGCACTTTGCCTAGAAGGGGAACCAG
GAATGCCATAGTTCCGAGAGAAACTTCTGTTAGTAAAACACACAGGTCAGCAGACAGGGCCAAAGGAAAG
GAGAAAAAGAAAAAGGAAGCAGAGGAAGAGGATGAGGAACTCTCCAACTTTGCTTACCTCTTGGCCTCTA
AACTTAGCCTCTCACCAAGGGAGCATCCCCTCAGTCCTCACCATGCCTCAGGAGGTCAGGGCAGCCAGAG
AGCATCCCACCTGCTCCCTGCTGGAGCAAAAGGCCCCAGCAAACTTCCATATCCTGTTGCCAAGTCTGGG
AAGCGAGCTCTAGCTGGAGGTCCAGCCCCTACTGAAAAGACACCCCACTCAGGAGCTCAACTTGGGGTCC
CCAGGGAGAAACCCCTAGCTCTGGGAGTAGTTCGACCCTCACAGCCTCGTAAAAGGCGGTGTGACAGTTT
TGTCACGGGCAGAAGGAAGAAACGACGTCGTAGCCAGTGACGTACGTCTAGAGGGCCCTAGGAATTCGAG
CGCCGTCGACAAGCTTGCGGCCGCAATCAGCCATACCACATTTGTAGAGGTTTTACTTGCTTTAAAAAAC
CTCCCACACCTCCCCCTGAACCTGAAACATAAAATGAATGCAATTGTTGTTGTTAACTTGTTTATTGCAG
CTTATAATGGTTACAAATAAAGCAATAGCATCACAAATTTCACAAATAAAGCATTTTTTTCACTGCATTC
TAGTTGTGGTTTGTCCAAACTCATCAATGTATCTTAAGGCGTAAATTGTAAGCGTTAATATTTTGTTAAA
ATTCGCGTTAAATTTTTGTTAAATCAGCTCATTTTTTAACCAATAGGCCGAAATCGGCAAAATCCCTTAT
AAATCAAAAGAATAGACCGAGATAGGGT
[37 nt withheld, positions 6049-6085]
AAAGAACGTGGACTCCAACGTCAAAGG
[49 nt withheld, positions 6113-6161]
T
[91 nt withheld, positions 6163-6253]
G
[124 nt withheld, positions 6255-6378]
CAGGTGGCACTTTTCGGGGAAATGTGCGCGGAACCCCTATTTGTTTATTTTTCTAAATACATTCAAATAT
GTATCCGCTCATGAGACAATAACCCTGATAAATGCTTCAATAATATTGAAAAAGGAAGAGTCCTGAGGCG
GAAAGAACCAGCTGTGGAATGTGTGTCAGTTAGGGTGTGGAAAGTCCCCAGGCTCCCCAGCAGGCAGAAG
TATGCAAAGCATGCATCTCAATTAGTCAGCAACCAGGTGTGGAAAGTCCCCAGGCTCCCCAGCAGGCAGA
AGTATGCAAAGCATGCATCTCAATTAGTCAGCAACCATAGTCCCGCCCCTAACTCCGCCCATCCCGCCCC
TAACTCCGCCCAGTTCCGCCCATTCTCCGCCCCATGGCTGACTAATTTTTTTTATTTATGCAGAGGCCGA
GGCCGCCTCGGCCTCTGAGCTATTCCAGAAGTAGTGAGGAGGCTTTTTTGGAGGCCTAGGCTTTTGCAAA
GATCGATCAAGAGACAGGATGAGGATCGTTTCGCATGATTGAACAAGATGGATTGCACGCAGGTTCTCCG
GCCGCTTGGGTGGAGAGGCTATTCGGCTATGACTGGGCACAACAGACAATCGGCTGCTCTGATGCCGCCG
TGTTCCGGCTGTCAGCGCAGGGGCGCCCGGTTCTTTTTGTCAAGACCGACCTGTCCGGTGCCCTGAATGA
ACTGCAAGACGAGGCAGCGCGGCTATCGTGGCTGGCCACGACGGGCGTTCCTTGCGCAGCTGTGCTCGAC
GTTGTCACTGAAGCGGGAAGGGACTGGCTGCTATTGGGCGAAGTGCCGGGGCAGGATCTCCTGTCATCTC
ACCTTGCTCCTGCCGAGAAAGTATCCATCATGGCTGATGCAATGCGGCGGCTGCATACGCTTGATCCGGC
TACCTGCCCATTCGACCACCAAGCGAAACATCGCATCGAGCGAGCACGTACTCGGATGGAAGCCGGTCTT
GTCGATCAGGATGATCTGGACGAAGAGCATCAGGGGCTCGCGCCAGCCGAACTGTTCGCCAGGCTCAAGG
CGAGCATGCCCGACGGCGAGGATCTCGTCGTGACCCATGGCGATGCCTGCTTGCCGAATATCATGGTGGA
AAATGGCCGCTTTTCTGGATTCATCGACTGTGGCCGGCTGGGTGTGGCGGACCGCTATCAGGACATAGCG
TTGGCTACCCGTGATATTGCTGAAGAGCTTGGCGGCGAATGGGCTGACCGCTTCCTCGTGCTTTACGGTA
TCGCCGCTCCCGATTCGCAGCGCATCGCCTTCTATCGCCTTCTTGACGAGTTCTTCTGAGCGGGACTCTG
GGGTTCGAAATGACCGACCAAGCGACGCCCAACCTGCCATCACGAGATTTCGATTCCACCGCCGCCTTCT
ATGAAAGGTTGGGCTTCGGAATCGTTTTCCGGGACGCCGGCTGGATGATCCTCCAGCGCGGGGATCTCAT
GCTGGAGTTCTTCGCCCACCCTAGGGGGAGGCTAACTGAAACACGGAAGGAGACAATACCGGAAGGAACC
CGCGCTATGACGGCAATAAAAAGACAGAATAAAACGCACGGTGTTGGGTCGTTTGTTCATAAACGCGGGG
TTCGGTCCCAGGGCTGGCACTCTGTCGATACCCCACCGAGACCCCATTGGGGCCAATACGCCCGCGTTTC
TTCCTTTTCCCCACCCCACCCCCCAAGTTCGGGTGAAGGCCCAGGGCTCGCAGCCAACGTCGGGGCGGCA
GGCCCTGCCATAGCCTCAGGTTACTCATATATACTTTAGATTGATTTAAAACTTCATTTTTAATTTAAAA
GGATCTAGGTGAAGATCCTTTTTGATAATCTCATGACCAAAATCCCTTAACGTGAGTTTTCGTTCCACTG
AGCGTCAGACCCCGTAGAAAAGATCAAAGGATCTTCTTGAGATCCTTTTTTTCTGCGCGTAATCTGCTGC
TTGCAAACAAAAAAACCACCGCTACCAGCGGTGGTTTGTTTGCCGGATCAAGAGCTACCAACTCTTTTTC
CGAAGGTAACTGGCTTCAGCAGAGCGCAGATACCAAATACTGTTCTTCTAGTGTAGCCGTAGTTAGGCCA
CCACTTCAAGAACTCTGTAGCACCGCCTACATACCTCGCTCTGCTAATCCTGTTACCAGTGGCTGCTGCC
AGTGGCGATAAGTCGTGTCTTACCGGGTTGGACTCAAGACGATAGTTACCGGATAAGGCGCAGCGGTCGG
GCTGAACGGGGGGTTCGTGCACACAGCCCAGCTTGGAGCGAACGACCTACACCGAACTGAGATACCTACA
GCGTGAGCTATGAGAAAGCGCCACGCTTCCCGAAGGGAGAAAGGCGGACAGGTATCCGGTAAGCGGCAGG
GTCGGAACAGGAGAGCGCACGAGGGAGCTTCCAGGGGGAAACGCCTGGTATCTTTATAGTCCTGTCGGGT
TTCGCCACCTCTGACTTGAGCGTCGATTTTTGTGATGCTCGTCAGGGGGGCGGAGCCTATGGAAAAACGC
CAGCAACGCGGCCTTTTTACGGTTCCTGGCCTTTTGCTGGCCTTTTGCTCACATGTTCTTTCCTGCGTTA
TCCCCTGATTCTGTGGATAACCGTATTACCGCCATGCAT
Features (pLannotate 1.2.2; 14 found; start..end, strand, type, name):
     19..348     +  promoter       SV40 promoter: SV40 enhancer and early promoter
    373..1089    +  CDS            ECFP: ECFP is a basic (constitutively fluorescent) cyan fluorescent protein published in 1996, derived from Aequorea victoria. It has low acid sensitivity.
   1108..2172    +  CDS            lacI: lac repressor; lacI; The lac repressor binds to the lac operator to inhibit transcription in E. coli. This inhibition can be relieved by adding lactose or isopropyl-β-D-thiogalactopyranoside (IPTG).
   2257..5637    +  CDS            NUTM1: NUTM1_HUMAN - Also known as C15orf55, NUT. Experimental evidence at protein level: Swiss-Prot protein existence level 1. Plays a role in the regulation of proliferation. Regulates TERT expression by modulating SP1 binding to TERT promoter binding sites. From Homo sapiens (Human).
   5695..5772    +  CDS            large T antigen (fragment): large T antigen from SV40 (simian virus 40)
   5795..5916    +  polyA_signal   SV40 poly(A) signal: SV40 polyadenylation signal
   5950..6378    -  rep_origin     f1 ori (sequence partly withheld): f1 bacteriophage origin of replication; arrow indicates direction of (+) strand synthesis
   6405..6509    +  promoter       AmpR promoter: bla
   6511..6868    +  promoter       SV40 promoter: SV40 enhancer and early promoter
   6903..7697    +  CDS            NeoR/KanR: aminoglycoside phosphotransferase from Tn5; aph(3')-II (or nptII); confers resistance to neomycin, kanamycin, and G418 (Geneticin®)
   7718..7870    +  CDS            ble (fragment): BLE_KLEPN - Experimental evidence at protein level: Swiss-Prot protein existence level 1. Binding protein with a strong affinity to the bleomycin family of antibiotics. Binds to CL990; an antimitotic-antibiotic compound. From Klebsiella pneumoniae.
   7929..7976    +  polyA_signal   HSV TK poly(A) signal: herpes simplex virus thymidine kinase polyadenylation signal (Cole and Stacy, 1985)
   8067..8083    -  polyA_signal   bGH poly(A) signal (fragment): bovine growth hormone polyadenylation signal
   8305..8893    +  rep_origin     ori: high-copy-number ColE1/pMB1/pBR322/pUC origin of replication
