[The description below was written by a language model from this plasmid's Addgene catalogue record and pLannotate feature annotations shown in this document.]
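Description:
CFP-LacI-NUT is a roughly 9 kb mammalian expression plasmid built on the pEYFP-C1 backbone and assembled by Gibson cloning for overexpression of a three-part fusion protein. In the annotated sequence, the open reading frames run in series: ECFP, the cyan variant of Aequorea victoria GFP, then the E. coli lac repressor (LacI), then human NUTM1 (NUT, also called C15orf55). Although the backbone is named for a YFP vector, the fluorescent protein detected is ECFP. The element annotated immediately upstream of the fusion is an SV40 enhancer/early promoter, not the CMV promoter usual for C1-type vectors, so expression appears to be SV40-driven. Downstream lie a short SV40 large T antigen fragment, which may correspond to a nuclear localisation signal although the record does not say so, and an SV40 polyadenylation signal.

The plasmid is propagated in E. coli through a high-copy ColE1/pUC-type origin and also carries an f1 origin. A single NeoR/KanR gene (Tn5 aminoglycoside phosphotransferase) sits behind tandem bacterial (bla) and SV40 promoters and is followed by an HSV TK poly(A) signal, giving kanamycin selection in bacteria and potential G418 selection in mammalian cells. The small ble and bGH poly(A) fragments annotated nearby are probably backbone remnants or spurious matches.

The stated purpose is simply overexpression of the fusion. LacI fusions of this type are generally used to tether a protein to integrated lac operator arrays so that its local behaviour can be imaged through the fluorescent tag. This fits the associated publication on condensate microenvironments, but the record does not describe the specific assay.
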