Addgene plasmid #238278: CFP-LacI-NUT
Purpose: For overexpression of CFP-LacI-NUT
Depositing lab: Denes Hnisz. Depositing organization: Max Planck Institute for Molecular Genetics. Publication: Probing condensate microenvironments with a micropeptide killswitch. Zhang Y, Stoppelkamp I, Fernandez-Pernas P, Allram M, Charman M, Magalhaes AP, Piedavent-Salomon M, Sommer G, Sung YC, Meyer K, Grams N, Halko E, Dongre S, Meierhofer D, Malszycki M, Ilik IA, Aktas T, Kraushar ML, Vastenhouw N, Weitzman MD, Grebien F, Niskanen H, Hnisz D. Nature. 2025 Jun 4. doi: 10.1038/s41586-025-09141-5. PubMed 40468084.
Backbone
  Vector backbone: pEYFP-C1
  Vector type: Mammalian Expression
Growth in bacteria
  Bacterial resistance: Kanamycin, 50 μg/mL
  Growth temperature: 37°C
  Growth strain: DH5alpha
  Copy number: High Copy
Gene/Insert
  Gene/Insert name: CFP-LacI-NUT
  Species: H. sapiens (human)
  Cloning method: Gibson Cloning
Terms and licenses: Academic/Nonprofit Terms; Industry Terms: Not Available to Industry
How to cite: CFP-LacI-NUT was a gift from Denes Hnisz (Addgene plasmid # 238278 ; http://n2t.net/addgene:238278 ; RRID:Addgene_238278)
